>Addgene plasmid #230283 | AiP13305 - pAAV-AiE0968m-minBG-SYFP2-P2A-3XFLAG-10aa-H2B-WPRE3-BGHpA (Alias: CN3305) | addgene full sequence | sequence record 470627 | Addgene NGS Result
CTTCCTTTTTCAATATTATTGAAGCATTTATCAGGGTTATTGTCTCATGAGCGGATACATATTTGAATGT
ATTTAGAAAAATAAACAAATAGGGGTTCCGCGCACATTTCCCCGAAAAGTGCCACCTGACGTCTAAGAAA
CCATTATTATCATGACATTAACCTATAAAAATAGGCGTATCACGAGGCCCTTTCGTCTCGCGCGTTTCGG
TGATGACGGTGAAAACCTCTGACACATGCAGCTCCCGGAGACGGTCACAGCTTGTCTGTAAGCGGATGCC
GGGAGCAGACAAGCCCGTCAGGGCGCGTCAGCGGGTGTTGGCGGGTGTCGGGGCTGGCTTAACTATGCGG
CATCAGAGCAGATTGTACTGAGAGTGCACCATAAAATTGTAAACGTTAATATTTTGTTAAAATTCGCGTT
AAATTTTTGTTAAATCAGCTCATTTTTTAACCAATAGACCGAAATCGGCAAAATCCCTTATAAATCAAAA
GAATAGCCCGAGATAGAGT
[37 nt withheld, positions 510-546]
AAAGAACGTGGACTCCAACGTCAAAGG
[141 nt withheld, positions 574-714]
G
[46 nt withheld, positions 716-761]
A
[95 nt withheld, positions 763-857]
TATGCGGTGTGAAATACCGCACAGATGCGTAAGGAGAAAATACCGCATCAGGCGCCCCTGCAGGCAGCTG
CGCGCTCGCTCGCTCACTGAGGCCGCCCGGGCAAAGCCCGGGCGTCGGGCGACCTTTGGTCGCCCGGCCT
CAGTGAGCGAGCGAGCGCGCAGAGAGGGAGTGGCCAACTCCATCACTAGGGGTTCCTGCGGCCGCTCGGT
CCGCACGTGAGATCTCATGCCTGCTATTGTCTTCCCAATCCTCCCCCTTGCTGTCCTGCCCCACCCCACC
CCCCAGAATAGAATGACACCTACTCAGACAATGCGATGCAATTTCCTCATTTTATTAGGAAAGGACAGTG
GGAGTGGCACCTTCCAGGGTCAAGGAAGGCACGGGGGAGGGGCAAACAACAGATGGCTGGCAACTAGAAG
GCACAGTCGAAGATCTCTCGAGCCACGGAATTGTCAGTGCCCAACAGCCGAGCCCCTGTCCAGCAGCGGG
CAAGGCAGGCGGCGATGAGTTCCGCCGTGGCAAGAACTAACCAGGATTTATACAAGGAGGAGAAAATGAA
AGCCATACGGGAAGCAATAGCATGATACAAAGGCATTAAAGCAGCGTATCCACATAGCGTAAAAGGAGCA
ACATAGTTAAGAATACCAGTCAATCTTTCACAAATTTTGTAATCCAGAGGTTGATTATGATATCGAATTC
GCGGCCGCGGCGCGCCTCATTACTTAGCGCTGGTGTACTTGGTGATGGCCTTAGTACCCTCGGACACGGC
GTGCTTGGCCAACTCCCCAGGCAGCAGCAGGCGCACGGCCGTCTGGATCTCCCGGGAGGTGATGGTCGAG
CGCTTGTTGTAATGCGCCAGGCGGGAAGCCTCTCCTGCGATGCGCTCGAAAATGTCGTTCACAAACGAAT
TCATGATGCCCATGGCCTTGGACGAAATGCCGGTGTCAGGGTGGACCTGCTTCAGAACCTTGTACACATA
GATGGAATAGCTCTCCTTGCGGCTGCGCTTGCGCTTCTTGCCGCCTTTCTTCTGCGCCTTAGTCACCGCC
TTCTTGGAGCCCTTTTTCGGGGCGGGAGCAGACTTCGCTGGCTCTGGGCCTCCGGAGCCTCCAGATCTGA
GTCCGGACTTGTCATCGTCATCCTTGTAATCGATGTCATGATCTTTATAATCTCCGTCATGGTCTTTGTA
GTCTCCACTAGCACCAGGCCCTGGATTCTCCTCTACATCCCCTGCCTGTTTCAACAGTGAGAAGTTGGTA
GCACCAGAGCCCTTGTACAGCTCGTCCATGCCGAGAGTGATCCCGGCGGCGGTCACGAACTCCAGCAGGA
CCATGTGATCGCGCTTCTCGTTGGGGTCTTTGCTCAGCTTGGACTGGTAGCTCAGGTAGTGGTTGTCGGG
CAGCAGCACGGGGCCGTCGCCGATGGGGGTGTTCTGCTGGTAGTGGTCGGCGAGCTGCACGCCGCCGTCC
TCGATGTTGTGGCGGATCTTGAAGTTGGCCTTGATGCCGTTCTTCTGCTTGTCGGCGGTGATATAGACGT
TGTGGCTGTTGTAGTTGTACTCCAGCTTGTGCCCCAGGATGTTGCCGTCCTCCTTGAAGTCGATGCCCTT
CAGCTCGATGCGGTTCACCAGGGTGTCGCCCTCGAACTTCACCTCGGCGCGGGTCTTGTAGTTGCCGTCG
TCTTTGAAGAAGATGGTGCGCTCCTGGACGTAGCCTTCGGGCATGGCGGACTTGAAGAAGTCGTGCTGCT
TCATGTGGTCGGGGTAGCGGGCGAAGCACTGCACGCCGTAGCCCAGGGTGGTCACGAGGGTGGGCCAGGG
CACGGGCAGCTTGCCGGTGGTGCAGATCAGCTTCAGGGTCAGCTTGCCGTAGGTGGCATCGCCCTCGCCC
TCGCCGGACACGCTGAACTTGTGGCCGTTGACATCGCCGTCCAGCTCGACCAGGATGGGCACCACCCCGG
TGAACAGCTCCTCGCCCTTGGAGACCATGGTGGCGACCGGTAGCGCTAGCTTCGAAAGATCTGGATCCCA
GAAGCAAATGTAAGCAATAGATGGCTCTGCCCTGACTTTTATGCCCAGCCCGAGCTCTATCCTAAAAGAT
TCTACTACTTGTTTAAAAAGATGAAGTCTGAGTACCACTAATTTTCAGAATTTATTCTTAGGATCTAGGT
ACTGTTCTGCCTCTAAATTTAATCTTCACCTCAATGCTTCTCTACATCACAGTTAAATAACTCCTAGAAC
AGTTCCGCTCTCCCTTGCGATCTGTGTGCTTAGGGTGCTGCCAAGCTGAATTCAGGGAGCAGCTGTGTTT
TAAACTCTGAGAGGTTATACCTTTAGATAGATGAGATGGGATCTCTTGGAGATATGGGAGTCTGCACACT
GCAGGAGATGTGTCTACGCGTGCGGCCGCAGGAACCCCTAGTGATGGAGTTGGCCACTCCCTCTCTGCGC
GCTCGCTCGCTCACTGAGGCCGGGCGACCAAAGGTCGCCCGACGCCCGGGCGGCCTCAGTGAGCGAGCGA
GCGCGCAGCTGCCTGCAGGACATGTGAGCAAAAGGCCAGCAAAAGGCCAGGAACCGTAAAAAGGCCGCGT
TGCTGGCGTTTTTCCATAGGCTCCGCCCCCCTGACGAGCATCACAAAAATCGACGCTCAAGTCAGAGGTG
GCGAAACCCGACAGGACTATAAAGATACCAGGCGTTTCCCCCTGGAAGCTCCCTCGTGCGCTCTCCTGTT
CCGACCCTGCCGCTTACCGGATACCTGTCCGCCTTTCTCCCTTCGGGAAGCGTGGCGCTTTCTCATAGCT
CACGCTGTAGGTATCTCAGTTCGGTGTAGGTCGTTCGCTCCAAGCTGGGCTGTGTGCACGAACCCCCCGT
TCAGCCCGACCGCTGCGCCTTATCCGGTAACTATCGTCTTGAGTCCAACCCGGTAAGACACGACTTATCG
CCACTGGCAGCAGCCACTGGTAACAGGATTAGCAGAGCGAGGTATGTAGGCGGTGCTACAGAGTTCTTGA
AGTGGTGGCCTAACTACGGCTACACTAGAAGAACAGTATTTGGTATCTGCGCTCTGCTGAAGCCAGTTAC
CTTCGGAAAAAGAGTTGGTAGCTCTTGATCCGGCAAACAAACCACCGCTGGTAGCGGTGGTTTTTTTGTT
TGCAAGCAGCAGATTACGCGCAGAAAAAAAGGATCTCAAGAAGATCCTTTGATCTTTTCTACGGGGTCTG
ACGCTCAGTGGAACGAAAACTCACGTTAAGGGATTTTGGTCATGAGATTATCAAAAAGGATCTTCACCTA
GATCCTTTTAAATTAAAAATGAAGTTTTAAATCAATCTAAAGTATATATGAGTAAACTTGGTCTGACAGT
TACCAATGCTTAATCAGTGAGGCACCTATCTCAGCGATCTGTCTATTTCGTTCATCCATAGTTGCCTGAC
TCCCCGTCGTGTAGATAACTACGATACGGGAGGGCTTACCATCTGGCCCCAGTGCTGCAATGATACCGCG
AGACCCACGCTCACCGGCTCCAGATTTATCAGCAATAAACCAGCCAGCCGGAAGGGCCGAGCGCAGAAGT
GGTCCTGCAACTTTATCCGCCTCCATCCAGTCTATTAATTGTTGCCGGGAAGCTAGAGTAAGTAGTTCGC
CAGTTAATAGTTTGCGCAACGTTGTTGCCATTGCTACAGGCATCGTGGTGTCACGCTCGTCGTTTGGTAT
GGCTTCATTCAGCTCCGGTTCCCAACGATCAAGGCGAGTTACATGATCCCCCATGTTGTGCAAAAAAGCG
GTTAGCTCCTTCGGTCCTCCGATCGTTGTCAGAAGTAAGTTGGCCGCAGTGTTATCACTCATGGTTATGG
CAGCACTGCATAATTCTCTTACTGTCATGCCATCCGTAAGATGCTTTTCTGTGACTGGTGAGTACTCAAC
CAAGTCATTCTGAGAATAGTGTATGCGGCGACCGAGTTGCTCTTGCCCGGCGTCAATACGGGATAATACC
GCGCCACATAGCAGAACTTTAAAAGTGCTCATCATTGGAAAACGTTCTTCGGGGCGAAAACTCTCAAGGA
TCTTACCGCTGTTGAGATCCAGTTCGATGTAACCCACTCGTGCACCCAACTGATCTTCAGCATCTTTTAC
TTTCACCAGCGTTTCTGGGTGAGCAAAAACAGGAAGGCAAAATGCCGCAAAAAAGGGAATAAGGGCGACA
CGGAAATGTTGAATACTCATACT
Features (pLannotate 1.2.2; 16 found; start..end, strand, type, name):
    197..232     +  CDS            rop (fragment): Rop protein, which maintains plasmids at low copy number; rop
    334..383     +  misc_feature   bom (fragment): basis of mobility region from pBR322
    384..839     -  rep_origin     f1 ori (sequence partly withheld): f1 bacteriophage origin of replication; arrow indicates direction of (+) strand synthesis
    858..909     +  misc_feature   bom (fragment): basis of mobility region from pBR322
    914..1054    -  repeat_region  AAV2 ITR: inverted terminal repeat of adeno-associated virus serotype 2 inverted
   1172..1283    -  polyA_signal   bGH poly(A) signal: bovine growth hormone polyadenylation signal
   1300..1380    -  misc_feature   WPRE (fragment): woodchuck hepatitis virus posttranscriptional regulatory element
   1386..1543    -  misc_feature   WPRE (fragment): woodchuck hepatitis virus posttranscriptional regulatory element
   1577..1954    -  CDS            H2B: human histone H2B; HIST1H2BJ
   1985..2050    -  CDS            3xFLAG: three tandem FLAG® epitope tags, followed by an enterokinase cleavage site
   2129..2845    -  CDS            SYFP2: SYFP2 is a basic (constitutively fluorescent) yellow fluorescent protein published in 2006, derived from Aequorea victoria. It is reported to be a very rapidly-maturing monomer with moderate acid sensitivity.
   3302..3329    -  repeat_region  AAV2 ITR (fragment): inverted terminal repeat of adeno-associated virus serotype 2 inverted
   3358..3385    -  repeat_region  AAV2 ITR (fragment): inverted terminal repeat of adeno-associated virus serotype 2 inverted
   3458..4046    -  rep_origin     ori: high-copy-number ColE1/pMB1/pBR322/pUC origin of replication
   4217..5077    -  CDS            AmpR: β-lactamase; bla; confers resistance to ampicillin, carbenicillin, and related antibiotics
   5078..102     -  promoter       AmpR promoter (across the origin): bla
