[The description below was written by a language model from this plasmid's Addgene catalogue record and pLannotate feature annotations shown in this document.]
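Description:
AiP13305 - pAAV-AiE0968m-minBG-SYFP2-P2A-3XFLAG-10aa-H2B-WPRE3-BGHpA (alias CN3305) is an AAV transfer plasmid built on a pAAV2 backbone, about 5.1 kb in total, intended for packaging recombinant adeno-associated virus that reports enhancer activity in brain cells. It is maintained in bacteria through a high-copy ColE1/pUC-type origin and selected with ampicillin via the β-lactamase gene and its promoter. An f1 phage origin and short remnants of pBR322 rop and bom sequences are also annotated in the backbone. The expression cassette lies between AAV2 inverted terminal repeats, which supply the signals for genome replication and encapsidation. One ITR is annotated in full, whereas the other is detected only as two short fragments in the sequencing result.

Within the ITRs, the AiE0968m enhancer is placed upstream of the minBG minimal promoter, so that transcription depends largely on the cell-type-selective activity of the enhancer. Neither element is picked up by the automated annotation, but an unannotated stretch between SYFP2 and the fragmentary ITR is where they would be expected. The synthetic open reading frame encodes the yellow fluorescent protein SYFP2, followed by a P2A self-cleaving peptide and then human histone H2B carrying an N-terminal 3xFLAG tag joined by a 10-amino-acid linker. A single transcript should therefore yield free SYFP2 labelling the cell body and a chromatin-bound, FLAG-tagged histone marking the nucleus, which could serve for antibody detection. A shortened WPRE (WPRE3, annotated as two fragments) enhances transcript expression, and the bovine growth hormone polyadenylation signal terminates the transcript. The record does not specify which brain cell population the enhancer targets.
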