Addgene plasmid #230283: AiP13305 - pAAV-AiE0968m-minBG-SYFP2-P2A-3XFLAG-10aa-H2B-WPRE3-BGHpA (Alias: CN3305)
Purpose: AiE0968m is an enhancer sequence, designed to drive AAV-mediated transgene expression in specific populations of brain cells
Depositing lab: Allen Institute for Brain Science & Boaz Levi. Depositing organization: Allen Institute. Publication: A suite of enhancer AAVs and transgenic mouse lines for genetic access to cortical cell types. Ben-Simon Y, Hooper M, Narayan S, Daigle TL, Dwivedi D, Way SW, Oster A, Stafford DA, Mich JK, Taormina MJ, Martinez RA, Opitz-Araya X, Roth JR, Alexander JR, Allen S, Amster A, Arbuckle J, Ayala A, Baker PM, Bakken TE, Barcelli T, Barta S, Bendrick J, Bertagnolli D, Bielstein C, Bishwakarma P, Bowlus J, Boyer G, Brouner K, Casian B, Casper T, Chakka AB, Chakrabarty R, Chance RK, Chavan S, Clark M, Colbert K, Collman F, Daniel S, Departee M, DiValentin P, Donadio N, Dotson N, Egdorf T, Fliss T, Gabitto M, Garcia J, Gary A, Gasperini M, Gloe J, Goldy J, Gore BB, Graybuck L, Greisman N, Haeseleer F, Halterman C, Haradon Z, Hastings SD, Helback O, Ho W, Hockemeyer D, Huang C, Huff S, Hunker A, Johansen N, Jones D, Juneau Z, Kalmbach B, Kannan M, Khem S, Kussick E, Kutsal R, Larsen R, Lee C, Lee AY, Leibly M, Lenz GH, Li S, Liang E, Lusk N, Madigan Z, Malloy J, Malone J, McCue R, Melchor J, Mollenkopf T, Moosman S, Morin E, Newman D, Ng L, Ngo K, Omstead V, Otto S, Oyama A, Pena N, Pham T, Phillips E, Pom CA, Potekhina L, Ransford S, Ray PL, Rette D, Reynoldson C, Rimorin C, Rocha D, Ruiz A, Sanchez REA, Sawyer L, Sedeno-Cortes A, Sevigny JP, Shapovalova N, Shepard N, Shulga L, Sigler AR, Siverts L, Soliman S, Somasundaram S, Staats B, Stewart K, Szelenyi E, Tieu M, Trader C, Tran A, van Velthoven CTJ, Walker M, Wang Y, Weed N, Wirthlin M, Wood T, Wynalda B, Yao Z, Zhou T, Ariza J, Dee N, Reding M, Ronellenfitch K, Mufti S, Sunkin SM, Smith KA, Esposito L, Waters J, Thyagarajan B, Yao S, Lein ES, Zeng H, Levi BP, Ngai J, Ting JT, Tasic B. Cell. 2025 May 16:S0092-8674(25)00513-6. doi: 10.1016/j.cell.2025.05.002. PubMed 40403729.
Backbone
  Vector backbone: pAAV2
  Vector type: AAV
Growth in bacteria
  Bacterial resistance: Ampicillin, 100 μg/mL
  Growth temperature: 37°C
  Growth strain: NEB Stable
  Copy number: High Copy
Gene/Insert
  Gene/Insert name: SYFP2-P2A-3XFLAG-10aa-H2B
  Species: Synthetic
  Promoter: minBG
  Cloning method: Gibson Cloning
Terms and licenses: Academic/Nonprofit Terms; Industry Terms: Not Available to Industry
How to cite: AiP13305 - pAAV-AiE0968m-minBG-SYFP2-P2A-3XFLAG-10aa-H2B-WPRE3-BGHpA (Alias: CN3305) was a gift from Allen Institute for Brain Science & Boaz Levi (Addgene plasmid # 230283 ; http://n2t.net/addgene:230283 ; RRID:Addgene_230283)
